>Addgene plasmid #246892 | DBJS-p2.13 | addgene full sequence | sequence record 490577 | Addgene NGS Result
GAGGGCCTATTTCCCATGATTCCTTCATATTTGCATATACGATACAAGGCTGTTAGAGAGATAATTGGAA
TTAATTTGACTGTAAACACAAAGATATTAGTACAAAATACGTGACGTAGAAAGTAATAATTTCTTGGGTA
GTTTGCAGTTTTAAAATTATGTTTTAAAATGGACTATCATATGCTTACCGTAACTTGAAAGTATTTCGAT
TTCTTGGCTTTATATATCTTGTGGAAAGGACGAAACACCGGTGCAGCAAAGAAATGGTTAGTTTTAGAGC
TAGAAATAGCAAGTTAAAATAAGGCTAGTCCGTTATCAACTTGAAAAAGTGGCACCGAGTCGGTGCTTTT
TTGTTTTAGAGCTAGAAATAGCAAGTTAAAATAAGGCTAGTCCGTTTTTAGCGCGTGCGCCAATTCTGCA
GACAAATGGCTCTAGAGGTACCCGTTACATAACTTACGGTAAATGGCCCGCCTGGCTGACCGCCCAACGA
CCCCCGCCCATTGACGTCAATAGTAACGCCAATAGGGACTTTCCATTGACGTCAATGGGTGGAGTATTTA
CGGTAAACTGCCCACTTGGCAGTACATCAAGTGTATCATATGCCAAGTACGCCCCCTATTGACGTCAATG
ACGGTAAATGGCCCGCCTGGCATTGTGCCCAGTACATGACCTTATGGGACTTTCCTACTTGGCAGTACAT
CTACGTATTAGTCATCGCTATTACCATGGTCGAGGTGAGCCCCACGTTCTGCTTCACTCTCCCCATCTCC
CCCCCCTCCCCACCCCCAATTTTGTATTTATTTATTTTTTAATTATTTTGTGCAGCGATGGGGGCGGGGG
GGGGGGGGGGGCGCGCGCCGGGGGGGGGGGGGGGGGGGGGGGGGGGGGGGGGGGGGCCGGGGGGGGGGGG
GGGGGGCGGGGGGCGGGGCGGGGCGAGGCGGAGAGGTGCGGCGGCAGCCAATCAGAGCGGCGCGCTCCGA
AAGTTTCCTTTTATGGCGAGGCGGCGGCGGCGGCGGCCCTATAAAAAGCGAAGCGCGCGGCGGGCGGGAG
TCGCTGCGCGCTGCCTTCGCCCCGTGCCCCGCTCCGCCGCCGCCTCGCGCCGCCCGCCCCGGCTCTGACT
GACCGCGTTACTCCCACAGGTGAGCGGGCGGGACGGCCCTTCTCCTCCGGGCTGTAATTAGCTGAGCAAG
AGGTAAGGGTTTAAGGGATGGTTGGTTGGTGGGGTATTAATGTTTAATTACCTGGAGCACCTGCCTGAAA
TCACTTTTTTTCAGGTTGGACCGGTGCCACCATGGACTATAAGGACCACGACGGAGACTACAAGGATCAT
GATATTGATTACAAAGACGATGACGATAAGATGGCCCCAAAGAAGAAGCGGAAGGTCGGTATCCACGGAG
TCCCAGCAGCCGACAAGAAGTACAGCATCGGCCTGGACATCGGCACCAACTCTGTGGGCTGGGCCGTGAT
CACCGACGAGTACAAGGTGCCCAGCAAGAAATTCAAGGTGCTGGGCAACACCGACCGGCACAGCATCAAG
AAGAACCTGATCGGAGCCCTGCTGTTCGACAGCGGCGAAACAGCCGAGGCCACCCGGCTGAAGAGAACCG
CCAGAAGAAGATACACCAGACGGAAGAACCGGATCTGCTATCTGCAAGAGATCTTCAGCAACGAGATGGC
CAAGGTGGACGACAGCTTCTTCCACAGACTGGAAGAGTCCTTCCTGGTGGAAGAGGATAAGAAGCACGAG
CGGCACCCCATCTTCGGCAACATCGTGGACGAGGTGGCCTACCACGAGAAGTACCCCACCATCTACCACC
TGAGAAAGAAACTGGTGGACAGCACCGACAAGGCCGACCTGCGGCTGATCTATCTGGCCCTGGCCCACAT
GATCAAGTTCCGGGGCCACTTCCTGATCGAGGGCGACCTGAACCCCGACAACAGCGACGTGGACAAGCTG
TTCATCCAGCTGGTGCAGACCTACAACCAGCTGTTCGAGGAAAACCCCATCAACGCCAGCGGCGTGGACG
CCAAGGCCATCCTGTCTGCCAGACTGAGCAAGAGCAGACGGCTGGAAAATCTGATCGCCCAGCTGCCCGG
CGAGAAGAAGAATGGCCTGTTCGGAAACCTGATTGCCCTGAGCCTGGGCCTGACCCCCAACTTCAAGAGC
AACTTCGACCTGGCCGAGGATGCCAAACTGCAGCTGAGCAAGGACACCTACGACGACGACCTGGACAACC
TGCTGGCCCAGATCGGCGACCAGTACGCCGACCTGTTTCTGGCCGCCAAGAACCTGTCCGACGCCATCCT
GCTGAGCGACATCCTGAGAGTGAACACCGAGATCACCAAGGCCCCCCTGAGCGCCTCTATGATCAAGAGA
TACGACGAGCACCACCAGGACCTGACCCTGCTGAAAGCTCTCGTGCGGCAGCAGCTGCCTGAGAAGTACA
AAGAGATTTTCTTCGACCAGAGCAAGAACGGCTACGCCGGCTACATTGACGGCGGAGCCAGCCAGGAAGA
GTTCTACAAGTTCATCAAGCCCATCCTGGAAAAGATGGACGGCACCGAGGAACTGCTCGTGAAGCTGAAC
AGAGAGGACCTGCTGCGGAAGCAGCGGACCTTCGACAACGGCAGCATCCCCCACCAGATCCACCTGGGAG
AGCTGCACGCCATTCTGCGGCGGCAGGAAGATTTTTACCCATTCCTGAAGGACAACCGGGAAAAGATCGA
GAAGATCCTGACCTTCCGCATCCCCTACTACGTGGGCCCTCTGGCCAGGGGAAACAGCAGATTCGCCTGG
ATGACCAGAAAGAGCGAGGAAACCATCACCCCCTGGAACTTCGAGGAAGTGGTGGACAAGGGCGCTTCCG
CCCAGAGCTTCATCGAGCGGATGACCAACTTCGATAAGAACCTGCCCAACGAGAAGGTGCTGCCCAAGCA
CAGCCTGCTGTACGAGTACTTCACCGTGTATAACGAGCTGACCAAAGTGAAATACGTGACCGAGGGAATG
AGAAAGCCCGCCTTCCTGAGCGGCGAGCAGAAAAAGGCCATCGTGGACCTGCTGTTCAAGACCAACCGGA
AAGTGACCGTGAAGCAGCTGAAAGAGGACTACTTCAAGAAAATCGAGTGCTTCGACTCCGTGGAAATCTC
CGGCGTGGAAGATCGGTTCAACGCCTCCCTGGGCACATACCACGATCTGCTGAAAATTATCAAGGACAAG
GACTTCCTGGACAATGAGGAAAACGAGGACATTCTGGAAGATATCGTGCTGACCCTGACACTGTTTGAGG
ACAGAGAGATGATCGAGGAACGGCTGAAAACCTATGCCCACCTGTTCGACGACAAAGTGATGAAGCAGCT
GAAGCGGCGGAGATACACCGGCTGGGGCAGGCTGAGCCGGAAGCTGATCAACGGCATCCGGGACAAGCAG
TCCGGCAAGACAATCCTGGATTTCCTGAAGTCCGACGGCTTCGCCAACAGAAACTTCATGCAGCTGATCC
ACGACGACAGCCTGACCTTTAAAGAGGACATCCAGAAAGCCCAGGTGTCCGGCCAGGGCGATAGCCTGCA
CGAGCACATTGCCAATCTGGCCGGCAGCCCCGCCATTAAGAAGGGCATCCTGCAGACAGTGAAGGTGGTG
GACGAGCTCGTGAAAGTGATGGGCCGGCACAAGCCCGAGAACATCGTGATCGAAATGGCCAGAGAGAACC
AGACCACCCAGAAGGGACAGAAGAACAGCCGCGAGAGAATGAAGCGGATCGAAGAGGGCATCAAAGAGCT
GGGCAGCCAGATCCTGAAAGAACACCCCGTGGAAAACACCCAGCTGCAGAACGAGAAGCTGTACCTGTAC
TACCTGCAGAATGGGCGGGATATGTACGTGGACCAGGAACTGGACATCAACCGGCTGTCCGACTACGATG
TGGACCATATCGTGCCTCAGAGCTTTCTGAAGGACGACTCCATCGACAACAAGGTGCTGACCAGAAGCGA
CAAGAACCGGGGCAAGAGCGACAACGTGCCCTCCGAAGAGGTCGTGAAGAAGATGAAGAACTACTGGCGG
CAGCTGCTGAACGCCAAGCTGATTACCCAGAGAAAGTTCGACAATCTGACCAAGGCCGAGAGAGGCGGCC
TGAGCGAACTGGATAAGGCCGGCTTCATCAAGAGACAGCTGGTGGAAACCCGGCAGATCACAAAGCACGT
GGCACAGATCCTGGACTCCCGGATGAACACTAAGTACGACGAGAATGACAAGCTGATCCGGGAAGTGAAA
GTGATCACCCTGAAGTCCAAGCTGGTGTCCGATTTCCGGAAGGATTTCCAGTTTTACAAAGTGCGCGAGA
TCAACAACTACCACCACGCCCACGACGCCTACCTGAACGCCGTCGTGGGAACCGCCCTGATCAAAAAGTA
CCCTAAGCTGGAAAGCGAGTTCGTGTACGGCGACTACAAGGTGTACGACGTGCGGAAGATGATCGCCAAG
AGCGAGCAGGAAATCGGCAAGGCTACCGCCAAGTACTTCTTCTACAGCAACATCATGAACTTTTTCAAGA
CCGAGATTACCCTGGCCAACGGCGAGATCCGGAAGCGGCCTCTGATCGAGACAAACGGCGAAACCGGGGA
GATCGTGTGGGATAAGGGCCGGGATTTTGCCACCGTGCGGAAAGTGCTGAGCATGCCCCAAGTGAATATC
GTGAAAAAGACCGAGGTGCAGACAGGCGGCTTCAGCAAAGAGTCTATCCTGCCCAAGAGGAACAGCGATA
AGCTGATCGCCAGAAAGAAGGACTGGGACCCTAAGAAGTACGGCGGCTTCGACAGCCCCACCGTGGCCTA
TTCTGTGCTGGTGGTGGCCAAAGTGGAAAAGGGCAAGTCCAAGAAACTGAAGAGTGTGAAAGAGCTGCTG
GGGATCACCATCATGGAAAGAAGCAGCTTCGAGAAGAATCCCATCGACTTTCTGGAAGCCAAGGGCTACA
AAGAAGTGAAAAAGGACCTGATCATCAAGCTGCCTAAGTACTCCCTGTTCGAGCTGGAAAACGGCCGGAA
GAGAATGCTGGCCTCTGCCGGCGAACTGCAGAAGGGAAACGAACTGGCCCTGCCCTCCAAATATGTGAAC
TTCCTGTACCTGGCCAGCCACTATGAGAAGCTGAAGGGCTCCCCCGAGGATAATGAGCAGAAACAGCTGT
TTGTGGAACAGCACAAGCACTACCTGGACGAGATCATCGAGCAGATCAGCGAGTTCTCCAAGAGAGTGAT
CCTGGCCGACGCTAATCTGGACAAAGTGCTGTCCGCCTACAACAAGCACCGGGATAAGCCCATCAGAGAG
CAGGCCGAGAATATCATCCACCTGTTTACCCTGACCAATCTGGGAGCCCCTGCCGCCTTCAAGTACTTTG
ACACCACCATCGACCGGAAGAGGTACACCAGCACCAAAGAGGTGCTGGACGCCACCCTGATCCACCAGAG
CATCACCGGCCTGTACGAGACACGGATCGACCTGTCTCAGCTGGGAGGCGACAAAAGGCCGGCGGCCACG
AAAAAGGCCGGCCAGGCAAAAAAGAAAAAGTAAGAATTCCTAGAGCTCGCTGATCAGCCTCGACTGTGCC
TTCTAGTTGCCAGCCATCTGTTGTTTGCCCCTCCCCCGTGCCTTCCTTGACCCTGGAAGGTGCCACTCCC
ACTGTCCTTTCCTAATAAAATGAGGAAATTGCATCGCATTGTCTGAGTAGGTGTCATTCTATTCTGGGGG
GTGGGGTGGGGCAGGACAGCAAGGGGGAGGATTGGGAAGAGAATAGCAGGCATGCTGGGGAGCGGCCGCA
GGAACCCCTAGTGATGGAGTTGGCCACTCCCTCTCTGCGCGCTCGCTCGCTCACTGAGGCCGGGCGACCA
AAGGTCGCCCGACGCCCGGGCTTTGCCCGGGCGGCCTCAGTGAGCGAGCGAGCGCGCAGCTGCCTGCAGG
GGCGCCTGATGCGGTATTTTCTCCTTACGCATCTGTGCGGTATTTCACACCGCATA
[95 nt withheld, positions 6007-6101]
T
[46 nt withheld, positions 6103-6148]
C
[141 nt withheld, positions 6150-6290]
CCTTTGACGTTGGAGTCCACGTTCTTT
[37 nt withheld, positions 6318-6354]
ACTCTATCTCGGGCTATTCTTTTGATTTATAAGGGATTTTGCCGATTTCGGTCTATTGGTTAAAAAATGA
GCTGATTTAACAAAAATTTAACGCGAATTTTAACAAAATATTAACGTTTACAATTTTATGGTGCACTCTC
AGTACAATCTGCTCTGATGCCGCATAGTTAAGCCAGCCCCGACACCCGCCAACACCCGCTGACGCGCCCT
GACGGGCTTGTCTGCTCCCGGCATCCGCTTACAGACAAGCTGTGACCGTCTCCGGGAGCTGCATGTGTCA
GAGGTTTTCACCGTCATCACCGAAACGCGCGAGACGAAAGGGCCTCGTGATACGCCTATTTTTATAGGTT
AATGTCATGATAATAATGGTTTCTTAGACGTCAGGTGGCACTTTTCGGGGAAATGTGCGCGGAACCCCTA
TTTGTTTATTTTTCTAAATACATTCAAATATGTATCCGCTCATGAGACAATAACCCTGATAAATGCTTCA
ATAATATTGAAAAAGGAAGAGTATGAGTATTCAACATTTCCGTGTCGCCCTTATTCCCTTTTTTGCGGCA
TTTTGCCTTCCTGTTTTTGCTCACCCAGAAACGCTGGTGAAAGTAAAAGATGCTGAAGATCAGTTGGGTG
CACGAGTGGGTTACATCGAACTGGATCTCAACAGCGGTAAGATCCTTGAGAGTTTTCGCCCCGAAGAACG
TTTTCCAATGATGAGCACTTTTAAAGTTCTGCTATGTGGCGCGGTATTATCCCGTATTGACGCCGGGCAA
GAGCAACTCGGTCGCCGCATACACTATTCTCAGAATGACTTGGTTGAGTACTCACCAGTCACAGAAAAGC
ATCTTACGGATGGCATGACAGTAAGAGAATTATGCAGTGCTGCCATAACCATGAGTGATAACACTGCGGC
CAACTTACTTCTGACAACGATCGGAGGACCGAAGGAGCTAACCGCTTTTTTGCACAACATGGGGGATCAT
GTAACTCGCCTTGATCGTTGGGAACCGGAGCTGAATGAAGCCATACCAAACGACGAGCGTGACACCACGA
TGCCTGTAGCAATGGCAACAACGTTGCGCAAACTATTAACTGGCGAACTACTTACTCTAGCTTCCCGGCA
ACAATTAATAGACTGGATGGAGGCGGATAAAGTTGCAGGACCACTTCTGCGCTCGGCCCTTCCGGCTGGC
TGGTTTATTGCTGATAAATCTGGAGCCGGTGAGCGTGGAAGCCGCGGTATCATTGCAGCACTGGGGCCAG
ATGGTAAGCCCTCCCGTATCGTAGTTATCTACACGACGGGGAGTCAGGCAACTATGGATGAACGAAATAG
ACAGATCGCTGAGATAGGTGCCTCACTGATTAAGCATTGGTAACTGTCAGACCAAGTTTACTCATATATA
CTTTAGATTGATTTAAAACTTCATTTTTAATTTAAAAGGATCTAGGTGAAGATCCTTTTTGATAATCTCA
TGACCAAAATCCCTTAACGTGAGTTTTCGTTCCACTGAGCGTCAGACCCCGTAGAAAAGATCAAAGGATC
TTCTTGAGATCCTTTTTTTCTGCGCGTAATCTGCTGCTTGCAAACAAAAAAACCACCGCTACCAGCGGTG
GTTTGTTTGCCGGATCAAGAGCTACCAACTCTTTTTCCGAAGGTAACTGGCTTCAGCAGAGCGCAGATAC
CAAATACTGTTCTTCTAGTGTAGCCGTAGTTAGGCCACCACTTCAAGAACTCTGTAGCACCGCCTACATA
CCTCGCTCTGCTAATCCTGTTACCAGTGGCTGCTGCCAGTGGCGATAAGTCGTGTCTTACCGGGTTGGAC
TCAAGACGATAGTTACCGGATAAGGCGCAGCGGTCGGGCTGAACGGGGGGTTCGTGCACACAGCCCAGCT
TGGAGCGAACGACCTACACCGAACTGAGATACCTACAGCGTGAGCTATGAGAAAGCGCCACGCTTCCCGA
AGGGAGAAAGGCGGACAGGTATCCGGTAAGCGGCAGGGTCGGAACAGGAGAGCGCACGAGGGAGCTTCCA
GGGGGAAACGCCTGGTATCTTTATAGTCCTGTCGGGTTTCGCCACCTCTGACTTGAGCGTCGATTTTTGT
GATGCTCGTCAGGGGGGCGGAGCCTATGGAAAAACGCCAGCAACGCGGCCTTTTTACGGTTCCTGGCCTT
TTGCTGGCCTTTTGCTCACATGT
Features (pLannotate 1.2.2; 19 found; start..end, strand, type, name):
      1..241     +  promoter       U6 promoter: RNA polymerase III promoter for human U6 snRNA
    271..346     +  misc_RNA       gRNA scaffold: guide RNA scaffold for the Streptococcus pyogenes CRISPR/Cas9 system
    353..396     +  misc_RNA       gRNA scaffold (fragment): guide RNA scaffold for the Streptococcus pyogenes CRISPR/Cas9 system
    443..728     +  enhancer       CMV enhancer: human cytomegalovirus immediate early enhancer; contains an 18-bp deletion relative to the standard CMV enhancer
    730..894     +  promoter       chicken β-actin promoter (fragment): No description available
    899..1046    +  promoter       chicken β-actin promoter (fragment): contains a 21-bp deletion relative to the standard chicken β-actin promoter
   1047..1274    +  intron         hybrid intron: hybrid between chicken β-actin (CBA) and minute virus of mice (MMV) introns (Gray et al., 2011)
   1412..3013    +  CDS            Cas9(N): N-terminal portion of Streptococcus pyogenes Cas9 (Zetsche et al., 2015)
   3014..5512    +  CDS            Cas9(C): C-terminal portion of Streptococcus pyogenes Cas9 (Zetsche et al., 2015)
   5513..5560    +  CDS            nucleoplasmin NLS: bipartite nuclear localization signal from nucleoplasmin
   5594..5705    +  polyA_signal   bGH poly(A) signal: bovine growth hormone polyadenylation signal
   5810..5950    +  repeat_region  AAV2 ITR: inverted terminal repeat of adeno-associated virus serotype 2 inverted
   5955..6006    -  misc_feature   bom (fragment): basis of mobility region from pBR322
   6025..6480    +  rep_origin     f1 ori (sequence partly withheld): f1 bacteriophage origin of replication; arrow indicates direction of (+) strand synthesis
   6481..6530    -  misc_feature   bom (fragment): basis of mobility region from pBR322
   6632..6667    -  CDS            rop (fragment): Rop protein, which maintains plasmids at low copy number; rop
   6762..6866    +  promoter       AmpR promoter: bla
   6867..7727    +  CDS            AmpR: β-lactamase; bla; confers resistance to ampicillin, carbenicillin, and related antibiotics
   7898..8486    +  rep_origin     ori: high-copy-number ColE1/pMB1/pBR322/pUC origin of replication
