[The description below was written by a language model from this plasmid's Addgene catalogue record and pLannotate feature annotations shown in this document.]
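Description:
DBJS-p2.13 is a mammalian expression plasmid built on the pX331 backbone that delivers both components of the Streptococcus pyogenes CRISPR/Cas9 system from a single vector. It is propagated in bacteria as a high-copy plasmid through a ColE1/pUC-type origin and selected with ampicillin via the β-lactamase (AmpR) gene. An f1 phage origin is also present, along with short annotated remnants of the pBR322 bom and rop regions. A single AAV2 inverted terminal repeat lies downstream of the Cas9 cassette. With only one ITR annotated, the record gives no indication that the plasmid is meant for AAV packaging.

The payload has two expression units. A human U6 RNA polymerase III promoter drives a chimeric single guide RNA, with the spacer directed against the N-terminal region of human G3BP2 inserted between the promoter and the SpCas9 gRNA scaffold. A second, partial scaffold fragment is annotated immediately downstream. The second unit uses a hybrid promoter made of the CMV enhancer, chicken β-actin promoter and a hybrid CBA/MVM intron to express human codon-optimized SpCas9. The annotation tool splits this Cas9 into N- and C-terminal portions, but they are contiguous and form one reading frame, which ends in a nucleoplasmin bipartite nuclear localization signal followed by a bGH polyadenylation signal. No fluorescent reporter or mammalian selection marker is annotated.

Transfection into human cells should produce a Cas9 cut near the start of the G3BP2 coding region. A guide placed there could suit either gene disruption or, with a donor template, N-terminal knock-in or tagging, but the record does not state the downstream application. The cloning sites used to insert the guide are not specified.
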