Addgene plasmid #246892: DBJS-p2.13
Purpose: A human codon-optimized SpCas9 and chimeric guide RNA expression plasmid encoding guide for G3BP2 Nterm.
Depositing lab: David Bartel. Depositing organization: Whitehead Institute for Biomedical Research.
Backbone
  Vector backbone: pX331
  Backbone size w/o insert (bp): 8484
  Vector type: Mammalian Expression
Growth in bacteria
  Bacterial resistance: Ampicillin, 100 μg/mL
  Growth temperature: 37°C
  Growth strain: NEB Stable
  Copy number: High Copy
Gene/Insert
  Gene/Insert name: G3BP2 Nterm Guide RNA 1
  gRNA/shRNA sequence: GTGCAGCAAAGAAATGGTTA
  Species: H. sapiens (human)
  Entrez Gene: G3BP2
  Cloning method: Restriction Enzyme; 5′ cloning site Unspecified (unknown if destroyed); 3′ cloning site Unspecified (unknown if destroyed)
  Sequencing primers: 5′ Unspecified
Terms and licenses: Academic/Nonprofit Terms; Industry Terms: Not Available to Industry
How to cite: DBJS-p2.13 was a gift from David Bartel (Addgene plasmid # 246892 ; http://n2t.net/addgene:246892 ; RRID:Addgene_246892)
